>Addgene plasmid #182992 | Full-length WT talin1 | addgene full sequence | sequence record 361171 | Addgene NGS Result
TAGTTATTAATAGTAATCAATTACGGGGTCATTAGTTCATAGCCCATATATGGAGTTCCGCGTTACATAA
CTTACGGTAAATGGCCCGCCTGGCTGACCGCCCAACGACCCCCGCCCATTGACGTCAATAATGACGTATG
TTCCCATAGTAACGCCAATAGGGACTTTCCATTGACGTCAATGGGTGGAGTATTTACGGTAAACTGCCCA
CTTGGCAGTACATCAAGTGTATCATATGCCAAGTACGCCCCCTATTGACGTCAATGACGGTAAATGGCCC
GCCTGGCATTATGCCCAGTACATGACCTTATGGGACTTTCCTACTTGGCAGTACATCTACGTATTAGTCA
TCGCTATTACCATGGTGATGCGGTTTTGGCAGTACATCAATGGGCGTGGATAGCGGTTTGACTCACGGGG
ATTTCCAAGTCTCCACCCCATTGACGTCAATGGGAGTTTGTTTTGGCACCAAAATCAACGGGACTTTCCA
AAATGTCGTAACAACTCCGCCCCATTGACGCAAATGGGCGGTAGGCGTGTACGGTGGGAGGTCTATATAA
GCAGAGCTGGTTTAGTGAACCGTCAGATCCGCTAGCGCTACCGGTATTAGGCACCCCAGGCTTTACACGA
ATTCGCAGAAGCTGCCACCATGGTTGCGCTTTCGCTGAAGATTAGCATTGGGAATGTGGTGAAGACGATG
CAATTTGAGCCATCTACCATGGTGTACGACGCCTGCCGCATGATTCGTGAGCGGATCCCAGAGGCCCTGG
CTGGCCCTCCCAACGACTTTGGGCTCTTTCTGTCAGATGATGACCCCAAAAAAGGCATCTGGCTAGAGGC
TGGGAAAGCTTTGGACTACTACATGCTCCGAAATGGGGACACCATGGAGTACAGAAAAAAGCAGAGACCC
CTGAAGATCCGGATGTTAGACGGAACGGTGAAGACTATCATGGTGGATGACTCCAAGACCGTCACAGACA
TGCTCATGACCATTTGTGCCCGAATTGGTATCACCAACCATGATGAGTATTCACTGGTTCGAGAGCTGAT
GGAAGAAAAGAAAGATGAGGGGACAGGGACCCTGAGAAAAGACAAGACCCTACTGCGAGATGAAAAGAAG
ATGGAGAAGCTAAAGCAGAAGTTGCACACAGACGATGAGTTGAACTGGCTGGACCATGGGCGGACACTGA
GGGAACAGGGAGTGGAAGAGCATGAGACGTTGCTGCTGCGGAGAAAGTTCTTCTACTCAGACCAGAATGT
GGATTCCCGAGACCCTGTACAGCTGAACCTTCTCTATGTGCAGGCACGAGATGACATCCTGAATGGCTCC
CATCCTGTCTCCTTTGACAAGGCCTGTGAATTTGCAGGCTTCCAGTGCCAGATCCAGTTTGGACCTCACA
ATGAACAGAAGCACAAGGCTGGCTTCCTTGACCTGAAGGACTTCCTGCCCAAGGAGTATGTGAAGCAGAA
GGGAGAGCGTAAGATCTTTCAGGCACACAAGAATTGTGGGCAGATGAGTGAAATTGAGGCCAAGGTACGC
TACGTGAAGCTGGCCCGTTCCCTCAAGACTTACGGTGTCTCCTTCTTCCTAGTCAAGGAAAAGATGAAGG
GGAAGAATAAACTGGTGCCCAGGCTGTTGGGCATCACTAAGGAGTGTGTGATGCGTGTGGATGAGAAGAC
CAAGGAGGTGATTCAGGAATGGAGCCTCACCAACATCAAACGCTGGGCTGCCTCTCCCAAGAGCTTTACT
CTGGACTTTGGAGACTATCAGGATGGCTACTACTCAGTACAGACGACAGAAGGCGAGCAGATCGCACAGC
TCATTGCTGGCTACATAGATATCATCCTTAAGAAGAAAAAAAGCAAGGACCATTTTGGGCTGGAGGGAGA
TGAAGAGTCTACTATGTTGGAGGACTCAGTGTCTCCCAAAAAGTCAACAGTCCTTCAGCAGCAGTACAAC
CGAGTGGGGAAAGTGGAGCACGGCTCTGTGGCTCTGCCAGCCATCATGCGCTCTGGAGCCTCTGGTCCTG
AGAATTTCCAGGTGGGGAGCATGCCACCTGCCCAGCAGCAGATCACCAGTGGCCAGATGCACCGAGGACA
CATGCCACCTCTGACTTCAGCCCAGCAGGCGCTCACTGGAACCATTAACTCCAGCATGCAGGCTGTGCAG
GCTGCCCAGGCCACTCTGGATGACTTTGAGACTCTACCCCCTCTTGGCCAGGATGCTGCCTCCAAAGCTT
GGCGTAAGAACAAGATGGATGAATCAAAGCATGAGATCCACTCCCAGGTAGATGCCATCACAGCTGGCAC
TGCCTCTGTGGTAAACCTGACAGCAGGAGATCCTGCAGAGACAGACTATACAGCAGTGGGCTGTGCAGTC
ACCACCATCTCTTCCAACCTGACGGAGATGTCCCGTGGGGTGAAGCTATTGGCTGCCCTGCTGGAGGATG
AAGGCGGCAATGGCCGGCCCCTTCTGCAAGCAGCAAAGGGCCTTGCAGGGGCTGTGTCGGAACTGCTTCG
CAGTGCTCAGCCCGCCAGCGCTGAGCCTCGTCAGAACCTGCTGCAGGCAGCCGGGAACGTGGGCCAGGCC
AGTGGGGAGCTGTTGCAGCAAATTGGGGAAAGTGACACTGACCCCCACTTCCAGGATGTTCTAATGCAGC
TAGCAAACGCAGTGGCAAGTGCTGCAGCCGCCCTGGTCCTCAAGGCCAAGAGTGTGGCCCAGCGCACAGA
GGATTCCGGGCTTCAGACCCAAGTGATTGCTGCAGCTACGCAATGTGCTCTGTCCACTTCCCAGCTGGTG
GCCTGTACCAAGGTGGTAGCACCTACAATCAGCTCACCTGTGTGCCAAGAACAGCTAGTCGAGGCTGGGC
GACTGGTGGCCAAAGCTGTGGAGGGCTGTGTGTCTGCCTCGCAAGCAGCTACAGAAGATGGACAGCTGCT
TCGAGGGGTAGGAGCAGCAGCCACGGCTGTCACCCAGGCCCTCAATGAGCTGCTGCAGCACGTGAAGGCC
CACGCCACCGGAGCTGGGCCTGCCGGTCGGTATGACCAAGCCACTGATACCATCCTCACCGTCACTGAAA
ACATCTTCAGCTCCATGGGTGATGCTGGGGAGATGGTGCGCCAGGCCCGCATCCTGGCCCAAGCCACCTC
AGACCTGGTCAATGCTATCAAGGCCGATGCTGAGGGGGAGAGTGATCTGGAGAACTCTAGAAAGCTCCTG
AGTGCTGCCAAGATCCTCGCTGATGCCACCGCCAAGATGGTGGAGGCGGCCAAGGGAGCAGCCGCCCACC
CTGACAGTGAGGAACAGCAGCAGCGACTGCGTGAAGCAGCTGAGGGGCTTCGCATGGCCACCAATGCAGC
TGCGCAGAACGCCATCAAGAAGAAGTTGGTGCAGCGCCTGGAGCATGCAGCCAAGCAAGCTGCAGCCTCT
GCAACACAGACCATTGCTGCAGCCCAACATGCAGCCTCTGCCCCCAAGGCCTCTGCGGGCCCCCAGCCCC
TACTGGTGCAGAGCTGTAAGGCCGTGGCAGAGCAGATTCCGTTGCTGGTGCAGGGTGTCCGAGGAAGTCA
AGCTCAGCCTGACAGCCCTAGTGCTCAGCTCGCCCTCATTGCTGCCAGCCAGAGCTTCCTGCAGCCAGGT
GGGAAGATGGTGGCAGCGGCAAAAGCCTCAGTGCCAACAATTCAGGACCAGGCTTCAGCGATGCAGCTGA
GTCAGTGCGCAAAGAACCTAGGCACTGCCCTGGCCGAGCTGCGCACTGCTGCTCAGAAGGCTCAGGAGGC
ATGTGGACCTTTGGAGATGGATTCTGCACTGAGTGTTGTACAAAATCTAGAGAAAGACCTACAGGAAATA
AAAGCAGCAGCTCGAGATGGCAAGCTTAAGCCCTTACCTGGGGAAACAATGGAGAAGTGTACCCAAGATC
TTGGCAACAGCACCAAAGCGGTGAGCTCTGCCATCGCCAAGCTGCTGGGGGAGATTGCCCAGGGCAACGA
GAACTATGCAGGTATTGCAGCTCGGGATGTAGCTGGTGGACTAAGGTCACTAGCCCAGGCTGCGCGGGGT
GTGGCTGCGCTGACATCAGATCCTGCAGTGCAGGCCATTGTGCTTGACACAGCCAGCGACGTTCTGGACA
AGGCCAGCAGCCTCATTGAAGAGGCAAAAAAAGCATCTGGACACCCAGGGGACCCAGAAAGCCAGCAAAG
GCTTGCTCAGGTAGCTAAAGCAGTGACCCAAGCCCTGAACCGCTGTGTCAGCTGCCTGCCTGGCCAAAGA
GACGTGGATAATGCCCTACGAGCCGTTGGAGATGCCAGCAAGCGACTCCTGAGTGACTTGCTTCCTCCAA
GCACGGGGACATTTCAAGAAGCACAGAGCCGATTGAATGAAGCTGCAGCTGGGTTAAATCAGGCCGCCAC
AGAACTGGTGCAAGCCTCCCGAGGAACTCCTCAGGACCTGGCTCGGGCCTCCGGCCGATTTGGACAGGAC
TTCAGCACCTTCCTGGAAGCTGGTGTGGAGATGGCCGGACAGGCCCCGAGCCAGGAGGACCGAGCCCAGG
TGGTGTCCAACCTGAAGGGCATATCCATGTCTTCAAGCAAACTTCTCCTTGCCGCTAAGGCCTTGTCCAC
AGACCCTGCTTCTCCCAACCTCAAGAGTCAGCTGGCTGCGGCTGCCCGGGCAGTGACGGACAGCATCAAC
CAGCTCATCACCATGTGCACCCAGCAGGCACCTGGCCAGAAGGAGTGTGACAATGCACTTCGGCAGCTAG
AGACAGTCCGAGAACTCCTGGAGAATCCAGTCCAGCCCATCAACGACATGTCCTACTTCGGTTGCTTGGA
CAGTGTCATGGAGAACTCCAAGGTCCTAGGTGAGGCCATGACTGGCATCTCCCAAAATGCCAAGAATGGA
AATCTGCCGGAGTTTGGAGATGCCATTGCCACAGCCTCCAAGGCTCTCTGTGGCTTCACGGAGGCAGCCG
CACAGGCAGCATATCTAGTTGGTGTCTCTGACCCCAACAGCCAAGCTGGACAGCAAGGACTGGTGGAACC
CACACAGTTTGCCCGTGCAAACCAGGCAATTCAGATGGCCTGTCAGAGTCTGGGGGAGCCTGGCTGTACC
CAGGCCCAGGTGTTATCTGCAGCCACTATTGTAGCCAAACACACATCTGCATTGTGTAACAGCTGTCGCC
TGGCTTCCGCTAGGACTGCCAATCCCACTGCCAAGCGCCAGTTTGTACAGTCAGCCAAGGAGGTGGCCAA
CAGTACAGCCAATCTTGTCAAGACCATCAAGGCACTAGATGGGGACTTCACAGAAGAGAACCGTGCCCAG
TGCCGAGCAGCCACAGCCCCTCTGCTGGAAGCTGTGGATAACCTGAGTGCCTTTGCCTCCAACCCTGAGT
TCTCCAGCGTCCCTGCCCAGATCAGCCCTGAGGGCAGAGCAGCCATGGAGCCCATTGTAATCTCTGCTAA
GACAATGTTGGAGAGTGCTGGAGGGCTCATCCAGACAGCTCGGGCGTTAGCAGTCAATCCCCGAGACCCC
CCACGTTGGTCTGTGCTAGCTGGCCACTCTCGGACTGTCTCAGATTCCATCAAGAAACTTATTACAAGCA
TGAGGGACAAAGCCCCAGGGCAGCTGGAGTGTGAGACAGCCATTGCGGCTCTGAACAGCTGCTTGCGGGA
CCTAGATCAGGCTTCGCTTGCCGCTGTCAGCCAGCAGCTTGCTCCCCGTGAAGGAATCTCTCAAGAGGCT
TTGCACACCCAGATGCTCACTGCAGTGCAAGAAATTTCTCATCTCATTGAGCCGCTGGCCAGCGCTGCTC
GGGCTGAAGCCTCCCAGCTGGGACACAAGGTGTCCCAAATGGCCCAGTACTTTGAACCACTCACCCTGGC
TGCAGTGGGTGCTGCGTCTAAGACCCTGAGCCACCCGCAGCAGATGGCACTTCTGGACCAGACTAAAACG
TTGGCAGAGTCTGCCTTGCAGTTGCTATATACTGCCAAGGAGGCTGGTGGTAACCCCAAGCAAGCAGCAC
ACACCCAGGAAGCCCTGGAGGAGGCTGTGCAGATGATGACAGAGGCCGTAGAAGACCTGACGACGACCCT
CAACGAAGCAGCCAGTGCTGCAGGAGTCGTTGGCGGCATGGTGGACTCTATCACTCAGGCCATCAACCAG
CTAGATGAAGGACCTATGGGTGACCCAGAAGGCTCATTCGTAGATTACCAGACAACCATGGTGAGGACAG
CCAAGGCCATTGCTGTCACTGTTCAGGAGATGGTAACCAAGTCAAACACCAGCCCTGAAGAGCTAGGCCC
TCTTGCCAACCAGCTGACCAGTGACTATGGCCGACTGGCCTCACAAGCCAAGCCTGCAGCTGTGGCTGCT
GAAAATGAAGAGATAGGCGCTCACATCAAACACCGAGTACAGGAGCTGGGCCATGGCTGCTCTGCTCTGG
TCACCAAGGCAGGTGCCTTGCAGTGTAGCCCCAGTGATGTCTACACCAAGAAGGAGCTCATAGAGTGTGC
CCGCAGAGTGTCAGAGAAGGTCTCCCATGTTCTGGCTGCACTCCAGGCTGGGAATCGTGGTACCCAGGCC
TGCATTACAGCAGCCAGTGCTGTGTCTGGTATCATTGCTGACCTCGACACCACCATCATGTTCGCTACTG
CTGGCACACTTAACCGTGAGGGTGCTGAAACTTTTGCTGACCACCGGGAGGGTATCTTAAAGACAGCAAA
GGTTCTTGTGGAGGACACCAAGGTCCTAGTGCAGAATGCAGCTGGGAGCCAGGAGAAGTTGGCACAAGCC
GCCCAGTCCTCCGTGGCCACCATTACCCGCCTCGCTGATGTGGTCAAGCTCGGTGCAGCCAGCCTAGGAG
CCGAAGACCCTGAAACTCAGGTGGTGCTGATCAATGCAGTAAAGGACGTAGCCAAGGCCCTGGGTGACCT
CATCAGCGCTACGAAGGCTGCAGCGGGCAAAGTTGGGGATGACCCTGCAGTGTGGCAGCTCAAGAACTCT
GCCAAGGTGATGGTGACCAATGTGACATCATTGCTCAAGACAGTGAAGGCTGTGGAAGATGAGGCCACCA
AAGGCACACGGGCCCTAGAGGCAACCACAGAGCACATACGTCAGGAACTGGCGGTCTTCTGTTCCCCAGA
GCCACCTGCCAAGACCTCTACCCCTGAAGACTTCATCCGAATGACCAAGGGTATTACTATGGCAACAGCC
AAAGCCGTTGCTGCTGGCAATTCCTGTCGACAGGAAGATGTCATTGCCACAGCCAATCTGAGCCGACGGG
CTATTGCGGACATGCTTCGGGCTTGCAAGGAAGCAGCTTTCCACCCAGAAGTGGCGCCTGATGTACGGCT
CCGAGCCCTGCACTATGGCCGGGAGTGTGCCAATGGTTACCTGGAACTGCTGGACCACGTGCTGCTGACC
CTTCAGAAGCCAAACCCAGACCTGAAGCAGCAGCTAACTGGACACTCAAAGCGGGTTGCTGGCTCTGTGA
CTGAGCTCATCCAGGCTGCTGAAGCCATGAAAGGAACAGAGTGGGTGGACCCAGAGGACCCTACTGTCAT
TGCTGAGAATGAGCTCTTGGGAGCCGCAGCCGCCATCGAGGCTGCAGCCAAGAAGCTGGAGCAGCTGAAG
CCCAGGGCCAAACCCAAGGAGGCGGATGAGTCCTTGAACTTTGAGGAACAAATCCTAGAAGCTGCCAAGT
CCATCGCTGCAGCCACCAGTGCACTGGTAAAGGCTGCGTCAGCAGCCCAGAGGGAGCTGGTGGCTCAAGG
AAAGGTGGGCGCCATTCCAGCCAATGCACTGGATGATGGGCAGTGGTCGCAGGGCCTCATTTCCGCTGCC
CGTATGGTGGCTGCGGCCACCAACAATCTGTGTGAAGCAGCTAACGCAGCTGTCCAGGGCCATGCTAGCC
AGGAGAAACTCATTTCCTCAGCCAAGCAAGTAGCTGCCTCCACAGCTCAGCTCCTGGTAGCTTGCAAGGT
CAAAGCAGATCAGGACTCTGAGGCAATGAAACGGCTCCAGGCTGCTGGCAATGCAGTGAAGAGGGCCTCA
GATAACCTGGTAAAGGCGGCCCAGAAAGCTGCAGCCTTCGAAGACCAGGAGAATGAGACGGTGGTGGTGA
AGGAGAAAATGGTTGGGGGCATTGCCCAGATTATCGCAGCACAGGAAGAGATGCTTCGGAAGGAACGAGA
GCTGGAAGAGGCTCGGAAAAAGCTCGCCCAGATCCGGCAGCAGCAGTACAAGTTCTTGCCTTCAGAGCTT
CGAGACGAGCACGGAGGATCCGGAATGGTGAGCAAGGGCGAGGAGCTGTTCACCGGGGTGGTGCCCATCC
TGGTCGAGCTGGACGGCGACGTAAACGGCCACAAGTTCAGCGTGTCCGGCGAGGGCGAGGGCGATGCCAC
CTACGGCAAGCTGACCCTGAAGTTCATCTGCACCACCGGCAAGCTGCCCGTGCCCTGGCCCACCCTCGTG
ACCACCCTGACCTACGGCGTGCAGTGCTTCAGCCGCTACCCCGACCACATGAAGCAGCACGACTTCTTCA
AGTCCGCCATGCCCGAAGGCTACGTCCAGGAGCGCACCATCTTCTTCAAGGACGACGGCAACTACAAGAC
CCGCGCCGAGGTGAAGTTCGAGGGCGACACCCTGGTGAACCGCATCGAGCTGAAGGGCATCGACTTCAAG
GAGGACGGCAACATCCTGGGGCACAAGCTGGAGTACAACTACAACAGCCACAACGTCTATATCATGGCCG
ACAAGCAGAAGAACGGCATCAAGGTGAACTTCAAGATCCGCCACAACATCGAGGACGGCAGCGTGCAGCT
CGCCGACCACTACCAGCAGAACACCCCCATCGGCGACGGCCCCGTGCTGCTGCCCGACAACCACTACCTG
AGCACCCAGTCCGCCCTGAGCAAAGACCCCAACGAGAAGCGCGATCACATGGTCCTGCTGGAGTTCGTGA
CCGCCGCCGGGATCACTCTCGGCATGGACGAGCTGTACAAGTAACCGCGGGCCCGGGATCCACCGGATCT
AGATAACTGATCATAATCAGCCATACCACATTTGTAGAGGTTTTACTTGCTTTAAAAAACCTCCCACACC
TCCCCCTGAACCTGAAACATAAAATGAATGCAATTGTTGTTGTTAACTTGTTTATTGCAGCTTATAATGG
TTACAAATAAAGCAATAGCATCACAAATTTCACAAATAAAGCATTTTTTTCACTGCATTCTAGTTGTGGT
TTGTCCAAACTCATCAATGTATCTTAACGCGTAAATTGTAAGCGTTAATATTTTGTTAAAATTCGCGTTA
AATTTTTGTTAAATCAGCTCATTTTTTAACCAATAGGCCGAAATCGGCAAAATCCCTTATAAATCAAAAG
AATAGACCGAGATAGGGT
[37 nt withheld, positions 9399-9435]
AAAGAACGTGGACTCCAACGTCAAAGG
[49 nt withheld, positions 9463-9511]
T
[91 nt withheld, positions 9513-9603]
G
[124 nt withheld, positions 9605-9728]
CAGGTGGCACTTTTCGGGGAAATGTGCGCGGAACCCCTATTTGTTTATTTTTCTAAATACATTCAAATAT
GTATCCGCTCATGAGACAATAACCCTGATAAATGCTTCAATAATATTGAAAAAGGAAGAGTCCTGAGGCG
GAAAGAACCAGCTGTGGAATGTGTGTCAGTTAGGGTGTGGAAAGTCCCCAGGCTCCCCAGCAGGCAGAAG
TATGCAAAGCATGCATCTCAATTAGTCAGCAACCAGGTGTGGAAAGTCCCCAGGCTCCCCAGCAGGCAGA
AGTATGCAAAGCATGCATCTCAATTAGTCAGCAACCATAGTCCCGCCCCTAACTCCGCCCATCCCGCCCC
TAACTCCGCCCAGTTCCGCCCATTCTCCGCCCCATGGCTGACTAATTTTTTTTATTTATGCAGAGGCCGA
GGCCGCCTCGGCCTCTGAGCTATTCCAGAAGTAGTGAGGAGGCTTTTTTGGAGGCCTAGGCTTTTGCAAA
GATCGATCAAGAGACAGGATGAGGATCGTTTCGCATGATTGAACAAGATGGATTGCACGCAGGTTCTCCG
GCCGCTTGGGTGGAGAGGCTATTCGGCTATGACTGGGCACAACAGACAATCGGCTGCTCTGATGCCGCCG
TGTTCCGGCTGTCAGCGCAGGGGCGCCCGGTTCTTTTTGTCAAGACCGACCTGTCCGGTGCCCTGAATGA
ACTGCAAGACGAGGCAGCGCGGCTATCGTGGCTGGCCACGACGGGCGTTCCTTGCGCAGCTGTGCTCGAC
GTTGTCACTGAAGCGGGAAGGGACTGGCTGCTATTGGGCGAAGTGCCGGGGCAGGATCTCCTGTCATCTC
ACCTTGCTCCTGCCGAGAAAGTATCCATCATGGCTGATGCAATGCGGCGGCTGCATACGCTTGATCCGGC
TACCTGCCCATTCGACCACCAAGCGAAACATCGCATCGAGCGAGCACGTACTCGGATGGAAGCCGGTCTT
GTCGATCAGGATGATCTGGACGAAGAGCATCAGGGGCTCGCGCCAGCCGAACTGTTCGCCAGGCTCAAGG
CGAGCATGCCCGACGGCGAGGATCTCGTCGTGACCCATGGCGATGCCTGCTTGCCGAATATCATGGTGGA
AAATGGCCGCTTTTCTGGATTCATCGACTGTGGCCGGCTGGGTGTGGCGGACCGCTATCAGGACATAGCG
TTGGCTACCCGTGATATTGCTGAAGAGCTTGGCGGCGAATGGGCTGACCGCTTCCTCGTGCTTTACGGTA
TCGCCGCTCCCGATTCGCAGCGCATCGCCTTCTATCGCCTTCTTGACGAGTTCTTCTGAGCGGGACTCTG
GGGTTCGAAATGACCGACCAAGCGACGCCCAACCTGCCATCACGAGATTTCGATTCCACCGCCGCCTTCT
ATGAAAGGTTGGGCTTCGGAATCGTTTTCCGGGACGCCGGCTGGATGATCCTCCAGCGCGGGGATCTCAT
GCTGGAGTTCTTCGCCCACCCTAGGGGGAGGCTAACTGAAACACGGAAGGAGACAATACCGGAAGGAACC
CGCGCTATGACGGCAATAAAAAGACAGAATAAAACGCACGGTGTTGGGTCGTTTGTTCATAAACGCGGGG
TTCGGTCCCAGGGCTGGCACTCTGTCGATACCCCACCGAGACCCCATTGGGGCCAATACGCCCGCGTTTC
TTCCTTTTCCCCACCCCACCCCCCAAGTTCGGGTGAAGGCCCAGGGCTCGCAGCCAACGTCGGGGCGGCA
GGCCCTGCCATAGCCTCAGGTTACTCATATATACTTTAGATTGATTTAAAACTTCATTTTTAATTTAAAA
GGATCTAGGTGAAGATCCTTTTTGATAATCTCATGACCAAAATCCCTTAACGTGAGTTTTCGTTCCACTG
AGCGTCAGACCCCGTAGAAAAGATCAAAGGATCTTCTTGAGATCCTTTTTTTCTGCGCGTAATCTGCTGC
TTGCAAACAAAAAAACCACCGCTACCAGCGGTGGTTTGTTTGCCGGATCAAGAGCTACCAACTCTTTTTC
CGAAGGTAACTGGCTTCAGCAGAGCGCAGATACCAAATACTGTTCTTCTAGTGTAGCCGTAGTTAGGCCA
CCACTTCAAGAACTCTGTAGCACCGCCTACATACCTCGCTCTGCTAATCCTGTTACCAGTGGCTGCTGCC
AGTGGCGATAAGTCGTGTCTTACCGGGTTGGACTCAAGACGATAGTTACCGGATAAGGCGCAGCGGTCGG
GCTGAACGGGGGGTTCGTGCACACAGCCCAGCTTGGAGCGAACGACCTACACCGAACTGAGATACCTACA
GCGTGAGCTATGAGAAAGCGCCACGCTTCCCGAAGGGAGAAAGGCGGACAGGTATCCGGTAAGCGGCAGG
GTCGGAACAGGAGAGCGCACGAGGGAGCTTCCAGGGGGAAACGCCTGGTATCTTTATAGTCCTGTCGGGT
TTCGCCACCTCTGACTTGAGCGTCGATTTTTGTGATGCTCGTCAGGGGGGCGGAGCCTATGGAAAAACGC
CAGCAACGCGGCCTTTTTACGGTTCCTGGCCTTTTGCTGGCCTTTTGCTCACATGTTCTTTCCTGCGTTA
TCCCCTGATTCTGTGGATAACCGTATTACCGCCATGCAT
Features (pLannotate 1.2.2; 14 found; start..end, strand, type, name):
     61..364     +  enhancer       CMV enhancer: human cytomegalovirus immediate early enhancer
    365..568     +  promoter       CMV promoter: human cytomegalovirus (CMV) immediate early promoter
    650..8272    +  CDS            Tln1: TLN1_MOUSE - Also known as Tln. Experimental evidence at protein level: Swiss-Prot protein existence level 1. Probably involved in connections of major cytoskeletal structures to the plasma membrane. High molecular weight cytoskeletal protein concentrated at regions of cell-substratum contact and, in lymphocytes, at cell-cell contacts. From Mus musculus (Mouse).
   8285..9004    +  CDS            EGFP: the original enhanced GFP (Yang et al., 1996) mammalian codon-optimized
   9004..9026    +  misc_feature   MCS (fragment): multiple cloning site
   9038..9122    +  CDS            large T antigen (fragment): large T antigen from SV40 (simian virus 40)
   9145..9266    +  polyA_signal   SV40 poly(A) signal: SV40 polyadenylation signal
   9300..9728    -  rep_origin     f1 ori (sequence partly withheld): f1 bacteriophage origin of replication; arrow indicates direction of (+) strand synthesis
   9755..9859    +  promoter       AmpR promoter: bla
   9861..10218   +  promoter       SV40 promoter: SV40 enhancer and early promoter
  10253..11047   +  CDS            NeoR/KanR: aminoglycoside phosphotransferase from Tn5; aph(3')-II (or nptII); confers resistance to neomycin, kanamycin, and G418 (Geneticin®)
  11068..11220   +  CDS            ble (fragment): BLE_KLEPN - Experimental evidence at protein level: Swiss-Prot protein existence level 1. Binding protein with a strong affinity to the bleomycin family of antibiotics. Binds to CL990; an antimitotic-antibiotic compound. From Klebsiella pneumoniae.
  11279..11326   +  polyA_signal   HSV TK poly(A) signal: herpes simplex virus thymidine kinase polyadenylation signal (Cole and Stacy, 1985)
  11655..12243   +  rep_origin     ori: high-copy-number ColE1/pMB1/pBR322/pUC origin of replication
