[The description below was written by a language model from this plasmid's Addgene catalogue record and pLannotate feature annotations shown in this document.]
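Description:
Full-length WT talin1 is a 12,357 bp mammalian expression plasmid built on the Clontech pEGFP-C1 backbone and carrying the complete wild-type coding sequence of mouse talin1 (Tln1). Talin1 is a large cytoskeletal adaptor protein that concentrates at cell–substratum contacts and links integrins to the actin cytoskeleton. Transcription is driven by the human cytomegalovirus immediate-early enhancer and promoter and terminated by an SV40 polyadenylation signal. Although the backbone is named as a C1-type vector, which would normally place EGFP upstream of the insert, both the catalogue entry and the feature table show the roughly 7.6 kb Tln1 open reading frame first. EGFP follows immediately downstream, so the product is talin1 with a C-terminal GFP tag. A remnant of the multiple cloning site sits just after EGFP. The short annotated large T antigen fragment lies in the SV40-derived region just upstream of the poly(A) signal.

The plasmid is propagated in E. coli through a high-copy ColE1/pUC-type origin and selected with kanamycin. The Tn5 aminoglycoside phosphotransferase (NeoR/KanR) is preceded by both a bacterial bla promoter and the SV40 enhancer/early promoter and is followed by an HSV TK poly(A) signal. The same marker can therefore confer G418 resistance in mammalian cells. The small ble fragment after it is probably residual Tn5 sequence. An f1 origin is also present for single-stranded DNA production.

The stated purpose is expression of full-length wild-type talin1 in mammalian cells, where the GFP fusion allows its localisation to be followed by fluorescence. The associated study concerns a talin variant, P229S, that compromises integrin activation, which suggests this construct served as the wild-type reference, though the record does not state this.
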