Addgene plasmid #182992: Full-length WT talin1
Purpose: express FL WT talin1 in mammalian cells
Depositing lab: Vesa Hytönen. Depositing organization: Tampere University, BioMediTech. Publication: Talin variant P229S compromises integrin activation and associates with multifaceted clinical symptoms. Azizi L, Varela L, Turkki P, Mykuliak VV, Korpela S, Ihalainen TO, Church J, Hytonen VP, Goult BT. Hum Mol Genet. 2022 Jul 21. pii: 6647920. doi: 10.1093/hmg/ddac163. PubMed 35861643.
Backbone
  Vector backbone: pEGFP-C1
  Backbone manufacturer: Clontech
  Total vector size (bp): 12357
  Vector type: Mammalian Expression
Growth in bacteria
  Bacterial resistance: Kanamycin, 50 μg/mL
  Growth temperature: 37°C
  Growth strain: DH5alpha
  Copy number: Unknown
Gene/Insert
  Gene/Insert name: Talin1 WT
  Species: M. musculus (mouse)
  Entrez Gene: Tln1 (a.k.a. Tln)
  Tag / fusion protein: GFP (C terminal on insert)
Terms and licenses: Academic/Nonprofit Terms; Industry Terms: Not Available to Industry
How to cite: Full-length WT talin1 was a gift from Vesa Hytönen (Addgene plasmid # 182992 ; http://n2t.net/addgene:182992 ; RRID:Addgene_182992)
